>Addgene plasmid #208122 | AiP12144 - pAAV-AiE0376h-minBglobin-SYFP2-WPRE3-BGHpA (Alias: CN2144) | addgene full sequence | sequence record 410478 | Addgene NGS Result
CCTGCAGGCAGCTGCGCGCTCGCTCGCTCACTGAGGCCGCCCGGGCGTCGGGCGACCTTTGGTCGCCCGG
CCTCAGTGAGCGAGCGAGCGCGCAGAGAGGGAGTGGCCAACTCCATCACTAGGGGTTCCTGCGGCCGCAC
GCGTGGGGCCATTGAGATTGCTGGATCCTGATTCTTTGAAGCATTTCATTCATTATGGTAAAGAAGGGTT
TAAGTGGCCACCAACAGAGAGACGTGAAGTACATGAAACAATTAGGTTCTCTGTATCTCCAGCAGAATTG
GCCCCAGAAGAGGGTCAGGCTTTGCAAAGACACAGAACATTTTTCCCGCTGGGCTCCTTGGGAAAAGGTC
TCAGCATTATGGAGGGTGTCTCTGGCTATTCACAGCTTGCCAGTGGGAACAGCCAAGAAGGAGAAGAGGT
CACATGGCCAGGCCTGCTGCCGGCACAGAATGTTCTGTGCAGCTGATGGCTGGGCAGGGATGAGGTTTGC
CCGATCCCCTGCTGAGGCTTCCTATGAAAGGTAGGCCTGAGAGTTGCCAAAACATATTCTGCAACAGGGT
CTATGAAGGTCACCATAAAGCAGGATTCAGACTCCATATTAGTTGGTTATCTCTTCTATACAGAATGTTA
TGCCAAGCATTTCTATATATATTCCTTTTGTTTGTTTGTTTTTGTTTTTGTTTTGAGAGGGAGTCTTGCG
AGCTCGGGCTGGGCATAAAAGTCAGGGCAGAGCCATCTATTGCTTACATTTGCTTCTGGGATCCAGATCT
TTCGAAGCTAGCGCTACCGGTCGCCACCATGGTGAGCAAGGGCGAGGAGCTGTTCACCGGGGTGGTGCCC
ATCCTGGTCGAGCTGGACGGCGACGTAAACGGCCACAAGTTCAGCGTGTCCGGCGAGGGCGAGGGCGATG
CCACCTACGGCAAGCTGACCCTGAAGCTGATCTGCACCACCGGCAAGCTGCCCGTGCCCTGGCCCACCCT
CGTGACCACCCTGGGCTACGGCGTGCAGTGCTTCGCCCGCTACCCCGACCACATGAAGCAGCACGACTTC
TTCAAGTCCGCCATGCCCGAAGGCTACGTCCAGGAGCGCACCATCTTCTTCAAGGACGACGGCAACTACA
AGACCCGCGCCGAGGTGAAGTTCGAGGGCGACACCCTGGTGAACCGCATCGAGCTGAAGGGCATCGACTT
CAAGGAGGACGGCAACATCCTGGGGCACAAGCTGGAGTACAACTACAACAGCCACAACGTCTATATCACC
GCCGACAAGCAGAAGAACGGCATCAAGGCCAACTTCAAGATCCGCCACAACATCGAGGACGGCGGCGTGC
AGCTCGCCGACCACTACCAGCAGAACACCCCCATCGGCGACGGCCCCGTGCTGCTGCCCGACAACCACTA
CCTGAGCTACCAGTCCAAGCTGAGCAAAGACCCCAACGAGAAGCGCGATCACATGGTCCTGCTGGAGTTC
GTGACCGCCGCCGGGATCACTCTCGGCATGGACGAGCTGTACAAGTAAGTCGACGGCGCGCCGCGGCCGC
GAATTCGATATCATAATCAACCTCTGGATTACAAAATTTGTGAAAGATTGACTGGTATTCTTAACTATGT
TGCTCCTTTTACGCTATGTGGATACGCTGCTTTAATGCCTTTGTATCATGCTATTGCTTCCCGTATGGCT
TTCATTTTCTCCTCCTTGTATAAATCCTGGTTAGTTCTTGCCACGGCGGAACTCATCGCCGCCTGCCTTG
CCCGCTGCTGGACAGGGGCTCGGCTGTTGGGCACTGACAATTCCGTGGCTCGAGAGATCTTCGACTGTGC
CTTCTAGTTGCCAGCCATCTGTTGTTTGCCCCTCCCCCGTGCCTTCCTTGACCCTGGAAGGTGCCACTCC
CACTGTCCTTTCCTAATAAAATGAGGAAATTGCATCGCATTGTCTGAGTAGGTGTCATTCTATTCTGGGG
GGTGGGGTGGGGCAGGACAGCAAGGGGGAGGATTGGGAAGACAATAGCAGGCATGAGATCTCACGTGCGG
ACCGAGCGGCCGCAGGAACCCCTAGTGATGGAGTTGGCCACTCCCTCTCTGCGCGCTCGCTCGCTCACTG
AGGCCGGGCGACCAAAGGTCGCCCGACGCCCGGGCTTTGCCCGGGCGGCCTCAGTGAGCGAGCGAGCGCG
CAGCTGCCTGCAGGGGCGCCTGATGCGGTATTTTCTCCTTACGCATCTGTGCGGTATTTCACACCGCATA
[95 nt withheld, positions 2241-2335]
T
[46 nt withheld, positions 2337-2382]
C
[141 nt withheld, positions 2384-2524]
CCTTTGACGTTGGAGTCCACGTTCTTT
[37 nt withheld, positions 2552-2588]
ACTCTATCTCGGGCTATTCTTTTGATTTATAAGGGATTTTGCCGATTTCGGTCTATTGGTTAAAAAATGA
GCTGATTTAACAAAAATTTAACGCGAATTTTAACAAAATATTAACGTTTACAATTTTATGGTGCACTCTC
AGTACAATCTGCTCTGATGCCGCATAGTTAAGCCAGCCCCGACACCCGCCAACACCCGCTGACGCGCCCT
GACGGGCTTGTCTGCTCCCGGCATCCGCTTACAGACAAGCTGTGACCGTCTCCGGGAGCTGCATGTGTCA
GAGGTTTTCACCGTCATCACCGAAACGCGCGAGACGAAAGGGCCTCGTGATACGCCTATTTTTATAGGTT
AATGTCATGATAATAATGGTTTCTTAGACGTCAGGTGGCACTTTTCGGGGAAATGTGCGCGGAACCCCTA
TTTGTTTATTTTTCTAAATACATTCAAATATGTATCCGCTCATGAGACAATAACCCTGATAAATGCTTCA
ATAATATTGAAAAAGGAAGAGTATGAGTATTCAACATTTCCGTGTCGCCCTTATTCCCTTTTTTGCGGCA
TTTTGCCTTCCTGTTTTTGCTCACCCAGAAACGCTGGTGAAAGTAAAAGATGCTGAAGATCAGTTGGGTG
CACGAGTGGGTTACATCGAACTGGATCTCAACAGCGGTAAGATCCTTGAGAGTTTTCGCCCCGAAGAACG
TTTTCCAATGATGAGCACTTTTAAAGTTCTGCTATGTGGCGCGGTATTATCCCGTATTGACGCCGGGCAA
GAGCAACTCGGTCGCCGCATACACTATTCTCAGAATGACTTGGTTGAGTACTCACCAGTCACAGAAAAGC
ATCTTACGGATGGCATGACAGTAAGAGAATTATGCAGTGCTGCCATAACCATGAGTGATAACACTGCGGC
CAACTTACTTCTGACAACGATCGGAGGACCGAAGGAGCTAACCGCTTTTTTGCACAACATGGGGGATCAT
GTAACTCGCCTTGATCGTTGGGAACCGGAGCTGAATGAAGCCATACCAAACGACGAGCGTGACACCACGA
TGCCTGTAGCAATGGCAACAACGTTGCGCAAACTATTAACTGGCGAACTACTTACTCTAGCTTCCCGGCA
ACAATTAATAGACTGGATGGAGGCGGATAAAGTTGCAGGACCACTTCTGCGCTCGGCCCTTCCGGCTGGC
TGGTTTATTGCTGATAAATCTGGAGCCGGTGAGCGTGGGTCTCGCGGTATCATTGCAGCACTGGGGCCAG
ATGGTAAGCCCTCCCGTATCGTAGTTATCTACACGACGGGGAGTCAGGCAACTATGGATGAACGAAATAG
ACAGATCGCTGAGATAGGTGCCTCACTGATTAAGCATTGGTAACTGTCAGACCAAGTTTACTCATATATA
CTTTAGATTGATTTAAAACTTCATTTTTAATTTAAAAGGATCTAGGTGAAGATCCTTTTTGATAATCTCA
TGACCAAAATCCCTTAACGTGAGTTTTCGTTCCACTGAGCGTCAGACCCCGTAGAAAAGATCAAAGGATC
TTCTTGAGATCCTTTTTTTCTGCGCGTAATCTGCTGCTTGCAAACAAAAAAACCACCGCTACCAGCGGTG
GTTTGTTTGCCGGATCAAGAGCTACCAACTCTTTTTCCGAAGGTAACTGGCTTCAGCAGAGCGCAGATAC
CAAATACTGTTCTTCTAGTGTAGCCGTAGTTAGGCCACCACTTCAAGAACTCTGTAGCACCGCCTACATA
CCTCGCTCTGCTAATCCTGTTACCAGTGGCTGCTGCCAGTGGCGATAAGTCGTGTCTTACCGGGTTGGAC
TCAAGACGATAGTTACCGGATAAGGCGCAGCGGTCGGGCTGAACGGGGGGTTCGTGCACACAGCCCAGCT
TGGAGCGAACGACCTACACCGAACTGAGATACCTACAGCGTGAGCTATGAGAAAGCGCCACGCTTCCCGA
AGGGAGAAAGGCGGACAGGTATCCGGTAAGCGGCAGGGTCGGAACAGGAGAGCGCACGAGGGAGCTTCCA
GGGGGAAACGCCTGGTATCTTTATAGTCCTGTCGGGTTTCGCCACCTCTGACTTGAGCGTCGATTTTTGT
GATGCTCGTCAGGGGGGCGGAGCCTATGGAAAAACGCCAGCAACGCGGCCTTTTTACGGTTCCTGGCCTT
TTGCTGGCCTTTTGCTCACATGT
Features (pLannotate 1.2.2; 14 found; start..end, strand, type, name):
     12..39      +  repeat_region  AAV2 ITR (fragment): inverted terminal repeat of adeno-associated virus serotype 2 inverted
     68..95      +  repeat_region  AAV2 ITR (fragment): inverted terminal repeat of adeno-associated virus serotype 2 inverted
    799..1515    +  CDS            SYFP2: SYFP2 is a basic (constitutively fluorescent) yellow fluorescent protein published in 2006, derived from Aequorea victoria. It is reported to be a very rapidly-maturing monomer with moderate acid sensitivity.
   1555..1712    +  misc_feature   WPRE (fragment): woodchuck hepatitis virus posttranscriptional regulatory element
   1718..1798    +  misc_feature   WPRE (fragment): woodchuck hepatitis virus posttranscriptional regulatory element
   1815..1926    +  polyA_signal   bGH poly(A) signal: bovine growth hormone polyadenylation signal
   2044..2184    +  repeat_region  AAV2 ITR: inverted terminal repeat of adeno-associated virus serotype 2 inverted
   2189..2240    -  misc_feature   bom (fragment): basis of mobility region from pBR322
   2259..2714    +  rep_origin     f1 ori (sequence partly withheld): f1 bacteriophage origin of replication; arrow indicates direction of (+) strand synthesis
   2715..2764    -  misc_feature   bom (fragment): basis of mobility region from pBR322
   2866..2901    -  CDS            rop (fragment): Rop protein, which maintains plasmids at low copy number; rop
   2996..3100    +  promoter       AmpR promoter: bla
   3101..3961    +  CDS            AmpR: β-lactamase; bla; confers resistance to ampicillin, carbenicillin, and related antibiotics
   4132..4720    +  rep_origin     ori: high-copy-number ColE1/pMB1/pBR322/pUC origin of replication
