[The description below was written by a language model from this plasmid's Addgene catalogue record and pLannotate feature annotations shown in this document.]
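Description:
AiP12144 - pAAV-AiE0376h-minBglobin-SYFP2-WPRE3-BGHpA (alias CN2144) is a recombinant AAV transfer plasmid of about 4.8 kb, built on an rAAV backbone from the Allen Institute and intended for packaging into AAV particles that label astrocytes with a yellow fluorescent protein. In bacteria it is maintained as a high-copy plasmid through a ColE1/pUC-type origin and selected with ampicillin via the β-lactamase gene and its own promoter. An f1 phage origin and short remnants of pBR322 bom and rop sequences are also present in the backbone. A recombination-deficient host strain is recorded for propagation, which is common practice for plasmids carrying repeat-rich ITRs.

The expression cassette lies between AAV2 inverted terminal repeats, which are the cis elements required for genome replication and encapsidation. The right ITR is annotated in full, whereas only two short fragments of the left ITR were detected in the sequencing result. According to the name and catalogue fields, transcription is driven by the enhancer AiE0376h placed upstream of a minimal beta-globin promoter. The minimal promoter supplies a basal transcription start, while the enhancer is meant to confer cell-type specificity, here for astrocytes. Neither element is annotated in the feature table, but an unannotated stretch precedes the SYFP2 coding sequence where they would sit. SYFP2, a fast-maturing monomeric yellow fluorescent protein derived from Aequorea victoria, is followed by WPRE3, a shortened woodchuck hepatitis post-transcriptional element (detected as two fragments) that boosts transcript stability and expression, and by the bovine growth hormone polyadenylation signal. Expression is direct, requiring no recombinase. The construct belongs to a collection of enhancer AAVs developed for genetic access to defined brain cell types.
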