Addgene plasmid #208122: AiP12144 - pAAV-AiE0376h-minBglobin-SYFP2-WPRE3-BGHpA (Alias: CN2144)
Purpose: Direct-expressing SYFP2 in astrocytes AAV Virus
Depositing lab: Allen Institute for Brain Science & Boaz Levi. Depositing organization: Allen Institute. Publication: A suite of enhancer AAVs and transgenic mouse lines for genetic access to cortical cell types. Ben-Simon Y, Hooper M, Narayan S, Daigle TL, Dwivedi D, Way SW, Oster A, Stafford DA, Mich JK, Taormina MJ, Martinez RA, Opitz-Araya X, Roth JR, Alexander JR, Allen S, Amster A, Arbuckle J, Ayala A, Baker PM, Bakken TE, Barcelli T, Barta S, Bendrick J, Bertagnolli D, Bielstein C, Bishwakarma P, Bowlus J, Boyer G, Brouner K, Casian B, Casper T, Chakka AB, Chakrabarty R, Chance RK, Chavan S, Clark M, Colbert K, Collman F, Daniel S, Departee M, DiValentin P, Donadio N, Dotson N, Egdorf T, Fliss T, Gabitto M, Garcia J, Gary A, Gasperini M, Gloe J, Goldy J, Gore BB, Graybuck L, Greisman N, Haeseleer F, Halterman C, Haradon Z, Hastings SD, Helback O, Ho W, Hockemeyer D, Huang C, Huff S, Hunker A, Johansen N, Jones D, Juneau Z, Kalmbach B, Kannan M, Khem S, Kussick E, Kutsal R, Larsen R, Lee C, Lee AY, Leibly M, Lenz GH, Li S, Liang E, Lusk N, Madigan Z, Malloy J, Malone J, McCue R, Melchor J, Mollenkopf T, Moosman S, Morin E, Newman D, Ng L, Ngo K, Omstead V, Otto S, Oyama A, Pena N, Pham T, Phillips E, Pom CA, Potekhina L, Ransford S, Ray PL, Rette D, Reynoldson C, Rimorin C, Rocha D, Ruiz A, Sanchez REA, Sawyer L, Sedeno-Cortes A, Sevigny JP, Shapovalova N, Shepard N, Shulga L, Sigler AR, Siverts L, Soliman S, Somasundaram S, Staats B, Stewart K, Szelenyi E, Tieu M, Trader C, Tran A, van Velthoven CTJ, Walker M, Wang Y, Weed N, Wirthlin M, Wood T, Wynalda B, Yao Z, Zhou T, Ariza J, Dee N, Reding M, Ronellenfitch K, Mufti S, Sunkin SM, Smith KA, Esposito L, Waters J, Thyagarajan B, Yao S, Lein ES, Zeng H, Levi BP, Ngai J, Ting JT, Tasic B. Cell. 2025 May 16:S0092-8674(25)00513-6. doi: 10.1016/j.cell.2025.05.002. PubMed 40403729.
Backbone
  Vector backbone: rAAV
  Backbone manufacturer: Allen Institute for Brain Science
  Vector type: AAV
Growth in bacteria
  Bacterial resistance: Ampicillin, 100 μg/mL
  Growth temperature: 37°C
  Growth strain: NEB Stable
  Copy number: High Copy
Gene/Insert
  Gene/Insert name: SYFP2
  Species: Synthetic
  Insert size (bp): 720
  Mutation: NA
  Promoter: Beta Globin minimal promoter
  Cloning method: Gibson Cloning
Terms and licenses: Academic/Nonprofit Terms; Industry Terms: Not Available to Industry
Depositor comments: Funded by the Brain Initiative. Please visit https://doi.org/10.1101/2023.09.20.558718 for bioRxiv preprint.
How to cite: AiP12144 - pAAV-AiE0376h-minBglobin-SYFP2-WPRE3-BGHpA (Alias: CN2144) was a gift from Allen Institute for Brain Science & Boaz Levi (Addgene plasmid # 208122 ; http://n2t.net/addgene:208122 ; RRID:Addgene_208122)
